Addgene plasmid #180369: pSIN-Ski-gRNA2
Purpose: targeting mouse Ski gene
Depositing lab: Dan Littman. Depositing organization: NYU Grossman School of Medicine. Publication: Arkadia-SKI/SnoN signaling differentially regulates TGF-beta-induced iTreg and Th17 cell differentiation. Xu H, Wu L, Nguyen HH, Mesa KR, Raghavan V, Episkopou V, Littman DR. J Exp Med. 2021 Nov 1;218(11). pii: 212614. doi: 10.1084/jem.20210777. Epub 2021 Sep 2. PubMed 34473197.
Backbone
  Vector backbone: pSIN
  Backbone size w/o insert (bp): 7099
  Total vector size (bp): 7058
  Modifications to backbone: The retroviral sgRNA expression vector pSIN-U6-sgRNA-EF1as-Thy1.1-P2A-Neo was generated by mutating a pSIN vector backbone and the 5′ LTR to remove BbsI sites and assembling a hU6-BbsI-filler-BbsI-tracr EF1as-Thy1.1-P2A-Neo cassette downstream from the packaging signal
  Vector type: Mammalian Expression, Retroviral
Growth in bacteria
  Bacterial resistance: Ampicillin, 100 μg/mL
  Growth temperature: 37°C
  Growth strain: NEB Stable ; Stbl3
  Copy number: High Copy
Gene/Insert
  Gene/Insert name: Ski targeting gRNA
  gRNA/shRNA sequence: GGTACATGAGGCGGCAGTCG
  Species: M. musculus (mouse)
  Entrez Gene: Ski (a.k.a. 2310012I02Rik, 2610001A11Rik, AA062172, AA589460, BC004088)
  Promoter: human U6
  Cloning method: Restriction Enzyme; 5′ cloning site BbsI (destroyed during cloning); 3′ cloning site BbsI (destroyed during cloning)
  Sequencing primers: 5′ LKO.1-5'
Terms and licenses: Academic/Nonprofit Terms; Industry Terms: Not Available to Industry
How to cite: pSIN-Ski-gRNA2 was a gift from Dan Littman (Addgene plasmid # 180369 ; http://n2t.net/addgene:180369 ; RRID:Addgene_180369)
