[The description below was written by a language model from this plasmid's Addgene catalogue record and pLannotate feature annotations shown in this document.]
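Description:
pSIN-Ski-gRNA2 is a self-inactivating gammaretroviral vector that delivers a CRISPR guide RNA against the mouse Ski gene. It is built on a modified pSIN backbone in which BbsI sites in the backbone and 5′ LTR were removed so that guide oligonucleotides could be cloned between two BbsI sites; both sites were destroyed when the Ski-targeting spacer replaced the filler. In bacteria the plasmid is maintained through a high-copy ColE1/pUC-type origin and selected with ampicillin via the β-lactamase gene. Recombination-reduced strains are listed for propagation, as is usual for LTR-containing plasmids.

The viral genome is transcribed in packaging cells from a CMV enhancer/promoter fused to a truncated 5′ LTR, followed by the packaging signal and a truncated gag segment lacking its start codon, which aids encapsidation. Downstream, a human U6 RNA polymerase III promoter drives the Ski spacer joined to the Streptococcus pyogenes Cas9 guide scaffold. A separate EF-1α core promoter expresses the surface marker Thy1.1 (CD90.1) linked by a P2A peptide (stated in the backbone description, though not annotated in the feature table) to the neomycin resistance gene, so transduced cells can be identified or sorted by antibody staining and selected with G418. The ΔU3 3′ LTR is copied to the 5′ end during reverse transcription, silencing LTR-driven transcription in the integrated provirus and leaving the internal promoters in control. An SV40 promoter and pBR322-derived fragments lie in the plasmid backbone outside the viral region.

No Cas9 is encoded, so the nuclease must be supplied separately. The associated study concerns SKI/SnoN signalling in TGF-β-induced iTreg and Th17 differentiation, consistent with use for disrupting Ski in mouse T cells.
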