Features (pLannotate 1.2.2; 19 found; start..end, strand, type, name):
    543..647     -  promoter       AmpR promoter: bla
    833..1212    +  enhancer       CMV enhancer: human cytomegalovirus immediate early enhancer
   1213..1416    +  promoter       CMV promoter: human cytomegalovirus (CMV) immediate early promoter
   1417..1592    +  LTR            5' LTR (truncated): truncated long terminal repeat from Moloney murine sarcoma virus
   1714..1988    +  misc_feature   MESV Ψ (fragment): packaging signal of murine embryonic stem cell virus
   2055..2470    +  CDS            gag (truncated): truncated Moloney murine leukemia virus (MMLV) gag gene lacking the start codon
   2517..2757    +  promoter       U6 promoter: RNA polymerase III promoter for human U6 snRNA
   2786..2861    +  misc_RNA       gRNA scaffold: guide RNA scaffold for the Streptococcus pyogenes CRISPR/Cas9 system
   2968..3179    +  promoter       EF-1α core promoter: core promoter for human elongation factor EF-1α
   3199..3684    +  CDS            Thy1.1: mouse GPI-anchored cell surface glycoprotein of the immunoglobulin superfamily This allele of Thy1 is also known as CD90.1.
   3751..4542    +  CDS            neo: KKA2_KLEPN - Also known as kan, nptII. Experimental evidence at protein level: Swiss-Prot protein existence level 1. Resistance to kanamycin, neomycin, paromomycin, ribostamycin, butirosin and gentamicin B. From Klebsiella pneumoniae.
   4555..4624    +  CDS            env (fragment): murine leukemia virus gPr80 envelope polyprotein precursor; env; proteolytically cleaved into gp70SU and p15TM subunits
   4666..5091    +  LTR            3' LTR (ΔU3): self-inactivating 3' long terminal repeat (LTR) from Moloney murine leukemia virus
   5160..5200    +  CDS            rop (fragment): Rop protein, which maintains plasmids at low copy number; rop
   5302..5340    +  misc_feature   bom (fragment): basis of mobility region from pBR322
   5357..5686    +  promoter       SV40 promoter: SV40 enhancer and early promoter
   5692..5793    +  misc_feature   bom (fragment): basis of mobility region from pBR322
   5979..6567    -  rep_origin     ori: high-copy-number ColE1/pMB1/pBR322/pUC origin of replication
   6738..542     -  CDS            AmpR (across the origin): β-lactamase; bla; confers resistance to ampicillin, carbenicillin, and related antibiotics
>Addgene plasmid #180369 | pSIN-Ski-gRNA2 | addgene full sequence | sequence record 364054 | Addgene NGS Result
GGCATCGTGGTGTCACGCTCGTCGTTTGGTATGGCTTCATTCAGCTCCGGTTCCCAACGATCAAGGCGAG
TTACATGATCCCCCATGTTGTGCAAAAAAGCGGTTAGCTCCTTCGGTCCTCCGATCGTTGTCAGAAGTAA
GTTGGCCGCAGTGTTATCACTCATGGTTATGGCAGCACTGCATAATTCTCTTACTGTCATGCCATCCGTA
AGATGCTTTTCTGTGACTGGTGAGTACTCAACCAAGTCATTCTGAGAATAGTGTATGCGGCGACCGAGTT
GCTCTTGCCCGGCGTCAACACGGGATAATACCGCGCCACATAGCAGAACTTTAAAAGTGCTCATCATTGG
AAAACGTTCTTCGGGGCGAAAACTCTCAAGGATCTTACCGCTGTTGAGATCCAGTTCGATGTAACCCACT
CGTGCACCCAACTGATCTTCAGCATCTTTTACTTTCACCAGCGTTTCTGGGTGAGCAAAAACAGGAAGGC
AAAATGCCGCAAAAAAGGGAATAAGGGCGACACGGAAATGTTGAATACTCATACTCTTCCTTTTTCAATA
TTATTGAAGCATTTATCAGGGTTATTGTCTCATGAGCGGATACATATTTGAATGTATTTAGAAAAATAAA
CAAATAGGGGTTCCGCGCACATTTCCCCGAAAAGTGCCACCTGACGTCTAAGAAACCATTATTATCATGA
CATTAACCTATAAAAATAGGCGTATCACGAGGCCCTTTCGTGTTCAAGAATTAGCTTGGCCATTGCATAC
GTTGTATCCATATCATAATATGTACATTTATATTGGCTCATGTCCAACATTACCGCCATGTTGACATTGA
TTATTGACTAGTTATTAATAGTAATCAATTACGGGGTCATTAGTTCATAGCCCATATATGGAGTTCCGCG
TTACATAACTTACGGTAAATGGCCCGCCTGGCTGACCGCCCAACGACCCCCGCCCATTGACGTCAATAAT
GACGTATGTTCCCATAGTAACGCCAATAGGGACTTTCCATTGACGTCAATGGGTGGAGTATTTACGGTAA
ACTGCCCACTTGGCAGTACATCAAGTGTATCATATGCCAAGTACGCCCCCTATTGACGTCAATGACGGTA
AATGGCCCGCCTGGCATTATGCCCAGTACATGACCTTATGGGACTTTCCTACTTGGCAGTACATCTACGT
ATTAGTCATCGCTATTACCATGGTGATGCGGTTTTGGCAGTACATCAATGGGCGTGGATAGCGGTTTGAC
TCACGGGGATTTCCAAGTCTCCACCCCATTGACGTCAATGGGAGTTTGTTTTGGCACCAAAATCAACGGG
ACTTTCCAAAATGTCGTAACAACTCCGCCCCATTGACGCAAATGGGCGGTAGGCGTGTACGGTGGGAGGT
CTATATAAGCAGAGCTCAATAAAAGAGCCCACAACCCCTCACTCGGCGCGCCAGTCCTCCGATAGACTGC
GTCGCCCGGGTACCCGTATTCCCAATAAAGCCTCTTGCTGTTTGCATCCGAATCGTGGTCTCGCTGTTCC
TTGGGAGGGTCTCCTCTGAGTGATTGACTACCCACGACGGGGGTCTTTCATTTGGGGGCTCGTCCGGGAT
TTGGAGACCCCTGCCCAGGGACCACCGACCCACCACCGGGAGGTAAGCTGGCCAGCAACTTATCTGTGTC
TGTCCGATTGTCTAGTGTCTATGTTTGATGTTATGCGCCTGCGTCTGTACTAGTTAGCTAACTAGCTCTG
TATCTGGCGGACCCGTGGTGGAACTGACGAGTTCTGAACACCCGGCCGCAACCCTGGGAGACGTCCCAGG
GACTTTGGGGGCCGTTTTTGTGGCCCGACCTGAGGAAGGGAGTCGATGTGGAATCCGACCCCGTCAGGAT
ATGTGGTTCTGGTAGGAGACGAGAACCTAAAACAGTTCCCGCCTCCGTCTGAATTTTTGCTTTCGGTTTG
GAACCGAAGCCGCGCGTCTTGTCTGCTGCAGCGCTGCAGCATCGTTCTGTGTTGTCTCTGTCTGACTGTG
TTTCTGTATTTGTCTGAAAATTAGGGCCAGACTGTTACCACTCCCTTAAGTTTGACCTTAGGTCACTGGA
AAGATGTCGAGCGGATCGCTCACAACCAGTCGGTAGATGTCAAGAAGAGACGTTGGTTACCTTCTGCTCT
GCAGAATGGCCAACCTTTAACGTCGGATGGCCGCGAGACGGCACCTTTAACCGAGACCTCATCACCCAGG
TTAAGATCAAGGTCTTTTCACCTGGCCCGCATGGACACCCAGACCAGGTCCCCTACATCGTGACCTGGGA
AGCCTTGGCTTTTGACCCCCCTCCCTGGGTCAAGCCCTTTGTACACCCTAAGCCTCCGCCTCCTCTTCCT
CCATCCGCCCCGTCTCTCCCCCTTGAACCTCCTCGTTCGACCCCGCCTCGATCCTCCCTTTATCCAGCCC
TCACTCCTTCTCTAGGCGCCGGAATTGAAGATCTTTAATTAACGATCTATCGATTCTAGATCTAGAGAGG
GCCTATTTCCCATGATTCCTTCATATTTGCATATACGATACAAGGCTGTTAGAGAGATAATTAGAATTAA
TTTGACTGTAAACACAAAGATATTAGTACAAAATACGTGACGTAGAAAGTAATAATTTCTTGGGTAGTTT
GCAGTTTTAAAATTATGTTTTAAAATGGACTATCATATGCTTACCGTAACTTGAAAGTATTTCGATTTCT
TGGCTTTATATATCTTGTGGAAAGGACGAAACACCGGTACATGAGGCGGCAGTCGGTTTTAGAGCTAGAA
ATAGCAAGTTAAAATAAGGCTAGTCCGTTATCAACTTGAAAAAGTGGCACCGAGTCGGTGCTTTTTTGAA
TTTAGATCTTGAGACAAGGTGCCGGGCCGGGAATTCGGCGAATTGGGCCCGACGTCGCATGCTCCCGGCC
CCTCGAGTGGCTCCGGTGCCCGTCAGTGGGCAGAGCGCACATCGCCCACAGTCCCCGAGAAGTTGGGGGG
AGGGGTCGGCAATTGAACCGGTGCCTAGAGAAGGTGGCGCGGGGTAAACTGGGAAAGTGATGTCGTGTAC
TGGCTCCGCCTTTTTCCCGAGGGTGGGGGAGAACCGTATATAAGTGCAGTAGTCGCCGTGAACGTTCTTT
TTCGCAACGGGTTTGCCGCCAGAACACAGGTGTCGTGACGCGGCCACCATGAACCCAGCCATCAGCGTCG
CTCTCCTGCTCTCAGTCTTGCAGGTGTCCCGAGGGCAGAAGGTGACCAGCCTGACAGCCTGCCTGGTGAA
CCAAAACCTTCGCCTGGACTGCCGCCATGAGAATAACACCAAGGATAACTCCATCCAGCATGAGTTCAGC
CTGACCCGAGAGAAGAGGAAGCACGTGCTCTCAGGCACCCTCGGGATACCCGAGCACACGTACCGCTCCC
GCGTCACCCTCTCCAACCAGCCCTATATCAAGGTCCTTACCCTAGCCAACTTCACCACCAAGGATGAGGG
CGACTACTTTTGTGAGCTTCGAGTCTCGGGCGCGAATCCCATGAGCTCCAATAAAAGTATCAGTGTGTAT
AGAGACAAACTGGTCAAGTGTGGCGGCATAAGCCTGCTGGTTCAGAACACATCCTGGATGCTGCTGCTGC
TGCTTTCCCTCTCCCTCCTCCAAGCCCTGGACTTCATTTCTCTGGGCAGCGGCGCCACCAACTTCAGCCT
GCTGAAGCAGGCCGGCGACGTGGAGGAGAACCCCGGCCCCATGATTGAACAAGATGGATTGCACGCAGGT
TCTCCGGCCGCTTGGGTGGAGAGGCTATTCGGCTATGACTGGGCACAACAGACAATCGGCTGCTCTGATG
CCGCCGTGTTCCGGCTGTCAGCGCAGGGGCGCCCGGTTCTTTTTGTCAAGACCGACCTGTCCGGTGCCCT
GAATGAACTGCAGGACGAGGCAGCGCGGCTATCGTGGCTGGCCACGACGGGCGTTCCTTGCGCAGCTGTG
CTCGACGTTGTCACTGAAGCGGGAAGGGACTGGCTGCTATTGGGCGAAGTGCCGGGGCAGGATCTCCTGT
CATCTCACCTTGCTCCTGCCGAGAAAGTATCCATCATGGCTGATGCAATGCGGCGGCTGCATACGCTTGA
TCCGGCTACCTGCCCATTCGACCACCAAGCGAAACATCGCATCGAGCGAGCACGTACTCGGATGGAAGCC
GGTCTTGTCGATCAGGATGATCTGGACGAAGAGCATCAGGGGCTCGCGCCAGCCGAACTGTTCGCCAGGC
TCAAGGCGCGCATGCCCGACGGCGAGGATCTCGTCGTGACCCATGGCGATGCCTGCTTGCCGAATATCAT
GGTGGAAAATGGCCGCTTTTCTGGATTCATCGACTGTGGCCGGCTGGGTGTGGCGGACCGCTATCAGGAC
ATAGCGTTGGCTACCCGTGATATTGCTGAAGAGCTTGGCGGCGAATGGGCTGACCGCTTCCTCGTGCTTT
ACGGTATCGCCGCTCCCGATTCGCAGCGCATCGCCTTCTATCGCCTTCTTGACGAGTTCTTCTGATTAGA
TATCATCAGTGGTCCAGGCTCTAGTTTTGACTCAACAATATCACCAGCTGAAGCCTATAGAGTACGAGCC
ATAGATAAAATAAAAGATTTTATTTAGTCTCCAGAAAAAGGGGGGAATGAAAGACCCCACCTGTAGGTTT
GGCAAGCTAGCTTAAGTAACGCCATTTTGCAAGGCATGGAAAAATACATAACTGAGAATAGAGAAGTTCA
GATCAAGGTCAGGAACAGATGGAACAGGGTCGACCCTAGAGAACCATCAGATGTTTCCAGGGTGCCCCAA
GGACCTGAAATGACCCTGTGCCTTATTTGAACTAACCAATCAGTTCGCTTCTCGCTTCTGTTCGCGCGCT
TCTGCTCCCCGAGCTCAATAAAAGAGCCCACAACCCCTCACTCGGGGCGCCAGTCCTCCGATTGACTGAG
TCGCCCGGGTACCCGTGTATCCAATAAACCCTCTTGCAGTTGCATCCGACTTGTGGTCTCGCTGTTCCTT
GGGAGGGTCTCCTCTGAGTGATTGACTACCCGTCAGCGGGGGTCTTTCATTTGGGGGCTCGTCCGGGATC
GGGAGACCCCTGCCCAGGGACCACCGACCCACCACCGGGAGGTAAGCTGGCTGCCTCGCGCGTTTCGGTG
ATGACGGTGAAAACCTCTGACACATGCAGCTCCCGGAGACGGTCACAGCTTGTCTGTAAGCGGATGCCGG
GAGCAGACAAGCCCGTCAGGGCGCGTCAGCGGGTGTTGGCGGGTGTCGGGGCGCAGCCATGACCCAGTCA
CGTAGCGATAGCGGAGTGTAGATCCGGCTGTGGAATGTGTGTCAGTTAGGGTGTGGAAAGTCCCCAGGCT
CCCCAGCAGGCAGAAGTATGCAAAGCATGCATCTCAATTAGTCAGCAACCAGGTGTGGAAAGTCCCCAGG
CTCCCCAGCAGGCAGAAGTATGCAAAGCATGCATCTCAATTAGTCAGCAACCATAGTCCCGCCCCTAACT
CCGCCCATCCCGCCCCTAACTCCGCCCAGTTCCGCCCATTCTCCGCCCCATGGCTGACTAATTTTTTTTA
TTTATGCAGAGGCCGAGGCCGCCTCGGCCTCTGAGCTATTCCAGAAGTAGTGAGGAGGCTTTTTTGGAGG
CCTAGGCTTTTGCAAAAAGCTTACTGGCTTAACTATGCGGCATCAGAGCAGATTGTACTGAGAGTGCACC
ATATGCGGTGTGAAATACCGCACAGATGCGTAAGGAGAAAATACCGCATCAGGCGCTCTTCCGCTTCCTC
GCTCACTGACTCGCTGCGCTCGGTCGTTCGGCTGCGGCGAGCGGTATCAGCTCACTCAAAGGCGGTAATA
CGGTTATCCACAGAATCAGGGGATAACGCAGGAAAGAACATGTGAGCAAAAGGCCAGCAAAAGGCCAGGA
ACCGTAAAAAGGCCGCGTTGCTGGCGTTTTTCCATAGGCTCCGCCCCCCTGACGAGCATCACAAAAATCG
ACGCTCAAGTCAGAGGTGGCGAAACCCGACAGGACTATAAAGATACCAGGCGTTTCCCCCTGGAAGCTCC
CTCGTGCGCTCTCCTGTTCCGACCCTGCCGCTTACCGGATACCTGTCCGCCTTTCTCCCTTCGGGAAGCG
TGGCGCTTTCTCATAGCTCACGCTGTAGGTATCTCAGTTCGGTGTAGGTCGTTCGCTCCAAGCTGGGCTG
TGTGCACGAACCCCCCGTTCAGCCCGACCGCTGCGCCTTATCCGGTAACTATCGTCTTGAGTCCAACCCG
GTAAGACACGACTTATCGCCACTGGCAGCAGCCACTGGTAACAGGATTAGCAGAGCGAGGTATGTAGGCG
GTGCTACAGAGTTCTTGAAGTGGTGGCCTAACTACGGCTACACTAGAAGGACAGTATTTGGTATCTGCGC
TCTGCTGAAGCCAGTTACCTTCGGAAAAAGAGTTGGTAGCTCTTGATCCGGCAAACAAACCACCGCTGGT
AGCGGTGGTTTTTTTGTTTGCAAGCAGCAGATTACGCGCAGAAAAAAAGGATCTCAAGAAGATCCTTTGA
TCTTTTCTACGGGGTCTGACGCTCAGTGGAACGAAAACTCACGTTAAGGGATTTTGGTCATGAGATTATC
AAAAAGGATCTTCACCTAGATCCTTTTAAATTAAAAATGAAGTTTTAAATCAATCTAAAGTATATATGAG
TAAACTTGGTCTGACAGTTACCAATGCTTAATCAGTGAGGCACCTATCTCAGCGATCTGTCTATTTCGTT
CATCCATAGTTGCCTGACTCCCCGTCGTGTAGATAACTACGATACGGGAGGGCTTACCATCTGGCCCCAG
TGCTGCAATGATACCGCGAGACCCACGCTCACCGGCTCCAGATTTATCAGCAATAAACCAGCCAGCCGGA
AGGGCCGAGCGCAGAAGTGGTCCTGCAACTTTATCCGCCTCCATCCAGTCTATTAATTGTTGCCGGGAAG
CTAGAGTAAGTAGTTCGCCAGTTAATAGTTTGCGCAACGTTGTTGCCATTGCTGCA
